Addgene plasmid #152396: pGBW-m4133182
Purpose: Mammalian expression plasmid for SARS-CoV-2 nsp10
Depositing lab: Ginkgo Bioworks & Benjie Chen. Depositing organization: Ginkgo Bioworks.
Backbone
  Vector backbone: pTwist_CMV_Puro_6
  Backbone size w/o insert (bp): 6080
  Vector type: Mammalian Expression
  Selectable markers: Puromycin
Growth in bacteria
  Bacterial resistance: Ampicillin, 100 μg/mL
  Growth temperature: 37°C
  Growth strain: DH5alpha
  Copy number: High Copy
Gene/Insert
  Gene/Insert name: SARS-CoV-2 nsp10
  Species: Severe acute respiratory syndrome coronavirus 2
  Insert size (bp): 410
  Mutation: wt
  Entrez Gene: ORF1ab (a.k.a. GU280_gp01)
  Promoter: CMV
  Tag / fusion protein: Cleavable TEV;V5 (C terminal on backbone)
  Cloning method: Unknown
Resource information
  A portion of this plasmid was derived from a plasmid made by: GinkgoBioworks
Depositor comments: NCBI reference sequence: YP_009725306.1
How to cite: pGBW-m4133182 was a gift from Ginkgo Bioworks & Benjie Chen (Addgene plasmid # 152396 ; http://n2t.net/addgene:152396 ; RRID:Addgene_152396)
