[The description below was written by a language model from this plasmid's Addgene catalogue record and pLannotate feature annotations shown in this document.]
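Description:
pGBW-m4133182 is a mammalian expression plasmid for wild-type SARS-CoV-2 non-structural protein 10 (nsp10), built on the pTwist_CMV_Puro_6 backbone. The full sequence record is about 6.6 kb. In bacteria it is maintained through a high-copy ColE1/pUC-type origin and selected with ampicillin via a complete β-lactamase (AmpR) gene. For selection in mammalian cells it carries a separate cassette in which the human ubiquitin C promoter drives puromycin N-acetyltransferase, followed by a synthetic polyadenylation signal.

The roughly 410 bp nsp10 coding region, derived from the viral ORF1ab polyprotein, spans the numbering origin of the circular sequence. It sits downstream of the CMV immediate-early enhancer and promoter elements and is terminated by an SV40 polyadenylation signal. According to the catalogue entry, the backbone adds a C-terminal TEV-cleavable V5 epitope tag. These tag elements are not individually called in the automated feature table, although the annotated coding span slightly exceeds the stated insert size. The V5 tag would allow detection or immunoprecipitation of the protein, and the TEV site would allow the tag to be removed. Short β-globin insulator segments, bacterial rrnG and T7 terminators, and an additional synthetic poly(A) signal flank the functional units, presumably to limit transcriptional read-through between cassettes.

nsp10 is a cofactor that stimulates the nsp14 exoribonuclease and the nsp16 2'-O-methyltransferase, contributing to viral mRNA cap methylation. The plasmid is suited to transient expression or puromycin-selected expression of tagged nsp10 in mammalian cells, for example in localisation, interaction or functional studies, though the record states no specific application beyond expression.
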