Features (pLannotate 1.2.2; 19 found; start..end, strand, type, name):
    534..655     -  polyA_signal   SV40 poly(A) signal: SV40 polyadenylation signal
    678..747     -  CDS            large T antigen (fragment): large T antigen from SV40 (simian virus 40)
    770..816     +  terminator     T7 terminator: transcription terminator for bacteriophage T7 RNA polymerase
    846..982     +  terminator     rrnG terminator: transcription terminator from the E. coli ribosomal RNA rrnG operon (Albrechtsen et al., 1991)
   1027..1098    +  misc_feature   3' β-globin insulator: insulator downstream of the human β-globin locus (Farrell et al., 2002)
   1324..1912    -  rep_origin     ori: high-copy-number ColE1/pMB1/pBR322/pUC origin of replication
   2084..2148    -  CDS            bla(M) (fragment): β-lactamase lacking the signal sequence; bla(M); allows cytosolic expression of β-lactamase
   2412..3621    +  promoter       UbC promoter: human ubiquitin C promoter
   3625..4222    +  CDS            PuroR (fragment): puromycin N-acetyltransferase; pac from Streptomyces; confers resistance to puromycin
   4251..4299    +  polyA_signal   poly(A) signal: synthetic polyadenylation signal
   4565..5425    +  CDS            AmpR: β-lactamase; bla; confers resistance to ampicillin, carbenicillin, and related antibiotics
   5438..5574    +  terminator     rrnG terminator: transcription terminator from the E. coli ribosomal RNA rrnG operon (Albrechtsen et al., 1991)
   5719..5790    +  misc_feature   5' β-globin insulator: insulator upstream of the human β-globin locus (Farrell et al., 2002)
   5795..5841    -  terminator     T7 terminator: transcription terminator for bacteriophage T7 RNA polymerase
   5859..5907    -  polyA_signal   poly(A) signal: synthetic polyadenylation signal
   5988..6291    +  enhancer       CMV enhancer: human cytomegalovirus immediate early enhancer
   6364..6381    -  promoter       CMV promoter (fragment): human cytomegalovirus (CMV) immediate early promoter
   6444..6495    +  promoter       CMVd2 promoter: truncated human cytomegalovirus (CMV) immediate early promoter that yields moderately reduced expression relative to the full-length promoter
   6561..439     +  CDS            R1A_SARS2 (fragment) (across the origin): Experimental evidence at protein level: Swiss-Prot protein existence level 1. [Non-structural protein 10]: Plays a pivotal role in viral transcription by stimulating both nsp14 3'-5' exoribonuclease and nsp16 2'-O-methyltransferase activities. Therefore plays an essential role in viral mRNAs cap methylation. From Severe acute respiratory syndrome coronavirus 2 (2019-nCoV) (SARS-CoV-2).
>Addgene plasmid #152396 | pGBW-m4133182 | depositor full sequence | sequence record 295408 | Full Sequence
CACCATGGGTAATGCAACAGAAGTGCCTGCCAATTCAACTGTATTATCTTTCTGTGCTTTTGCTGTAGAT
GCTGCTAAAGCTTACAAAGATTATCTAGCTAGTGGGGGACAACCAATCACTAATTGTGTTAAGATGTTGT
GTACACACACTGGTACTGGTCAGGCAATAACAGTTACACCGGAAGCCAATATGGATCAAGAATCCTTTGG
TGGTGCATCGTGTTGTCTGTACTGCCGTTGCCACATAGATCATCCAAATCCTAAAGGATTTTGTGACTTA
AAAGGTAAGTATGTACAAATACCTACAACTTGTGCTAATGACCCTGTGGGTTTTACACTTAAAAACACAG
TCTGTACCGTCTGCGGTATGTGGAAAGGTTATGGCTGTAGTTGTGATCAACTCCGCGAACCCATGCTTGA
AAACCTTTACTTTCAGTCGGGGAAACCTATACCCAATCCACTTCTCGGCTTAGATTCTACCTAAGCTAGC
TTGACTGACTGAGATACAGCGTACCTTCAGCTCACAGACATGATAAGATACATTGATGAGTTTGGACAAA
CCACAACTAGAATGCAGTGAAAAAAATGCTTTATTTGTGAAATTTGTGATGCTATTGCTTTATTTGTAAC
CATTATAAGCTGCAATAAACAAGTTAACAACAACAATTGCATTCATTTTATGTTTCAGGTTCAGGGGGAG
GTGTGGGAGGTTTTTTAAAGCAAGTAAAACCTCTACAAATGTGGTATTGGCCCATCTCTATCGGTATCGT
AGCATAACCCCTTGGGGCCTCTAAACGGGTCTTGAGGGGTTTTTTGTGCCCCTCGGGCCGGATTGCTATC
TACCGGCATTGGCGCAGAAAAAAATGCCTGATGCGACGCTGCGCGTCTTATACTCCCACATATGCCAGAT
TCAGCAACGGATACGGCTTCCCCAACTTGCCCACTTCCATACGTGTCCTCCTTACCAGAAATTTATCCTT
AAGGTCGTCAGCTATCCTGCAGGCGATCTCTCGATTTCGATCAAGACATTCCTTTAATGGTCTTTTCTGG
ACACCACTAGGGGTCAGAAGTAGTTCATCAAACTTTCTTCCCTCCCTAATCTCATTGGTTACCTTGGGCT
ATCGAAACTTAATTAACCAGTCAAGTCAGCTACTTGGCGAGATCGACTTGTCTGGGTTTCGACTACGCTC
AGAATTGCGTCAGTCAAGTTCGATCTGGTCCTTGCTATTGCACCCGTTCTCCGATTACGAGTTTCATTTA
AATCATGTGAGCAAAAGGCCAGCAAAAGGCCAGGAACCGTAAAAAGGCCGCGTTGCTGGCGTTTTTCCAT
AGGCTCCGCCCCCCTGACGAGCATCACAAAAATCGACGCTCAAGTCAGAGGTGGCGAAACCCGACAGGAC
TATAAAGATACCAGGCGTTTCCCCCTGGAAGCTCCCTCGTGCGCTCTCCTGTTCCGACCCTGCCGCTTAC
CGGATACCTGTCCGCCTTTCTCCCTTCGGGAAGCGTGGCGCTTTCTCATAGCTCACGCTGTAGGTATCTC
AGTTCGGTGTAGGTCGTTCGCTCCAAGCTGGGCTGTGTGCACGAACCCCCCGTTCAGCCCGACCGCTGCG
CCTTATCCGGTAACTATCGTCTTGAGTCCAACCCGGTAAGACACGACTTATCGCCACTGGCAGCAGCCAC
TGGTAACAGGATTAGCAGAGCGAGGTATGTAGGCGGTGCTACAGAGTTCTTGAAGTGGTGGCCTAACTAC
GGCTACACTAGAAGAACAGTATTTGGTATCTGCGCTCTGCTGAAGCCAGTTACCTTCGGAAAAAGAGTTG
GTAGCTCTTGATCCGGCAAACAAACCACCGCTGGTAGCGGTGGTTTTTTTGTTTGCAAGCAGCAGATTAC
GCGCAGAAAAAAAGGATCTCAAGAAGATCCTTTGATCTTTTCTACGGGGTCTGACGCTCAGTGGAACGAA
AACTCACGTTAAGGGATTTTGGTCATGAGATTATCAAAAAGGATCTTCACCTAGATCCTTTTAAATTAAA
AATGAAGTTTTAAATCAATCTAAAGTATATATGAGTAAACTTGGTCTGACAGTTACCAATGCTTAATCAG
TGAGGCACCTATCTCAGCGATCTGTCTATTTCGTTCATCCATAGTTGCATTTAAATTTCCGAACTCTCCA
AGGCCCTCGTCGGAAAATCTTCAAACCTTTCGTCCGATCCATCTTGCAGGCTACCTCTCGAACGAACTAT
CGCAAGTCTCTTGGCCGGCCTTGCGCCTTGGCTATTGCTTGGCAGCGCCTATCGCCAGGTATTACTCCAA
TCCCGAATATCCGAGATCGGGATCACCCGAGAGAAGTTCAACCTACATCCTCAATCCCGATCTATCCGAG
ATCCGAGGAATATCGAAATCGGGGCGCGCCTGGCCTCCGCGCCGGGTTTTGGCGCCTCCCGCGGGCGCCC
CCCTCGTCACGGCGAGCGCTGCCACGTCAGACGAAGGGCGCAGGAGCGTCCTGATCCTTCCGCCCGGACG
CTCAGGACAGCGGCCCGCTGCTCATAAGACTCGGCCTTAGAACCCCAGTATCAGCAGAAGGACATTTTAG
GACGGGACTTGGGTGACTCTAGGGCACTGGTTTTCTTTCCAGAGAGCGGAACAGGCGAGGAAAAGTAGTC
CCTTCTCGGCGATTCTGCGGAGGGATCTCCGTGGGGCGGTGAACGCCGATGATTATATAAGGACGCGCCG
GGTGTGGCACAGCTAGTTCCGTCGCAGCCGGGATTTGGGTCGCGGTTCTTGTTTGTGGATCGCTGTGATC
GTCACTTGGTGAGTAGCGGGCTGCTGGGCTGGCCGGGGCTTTCGTGGCCGCCGGGCCGCTCGGTGGGACG
GAAGCGTGTGGAGAGACCGCCAAGGGCTGTAGTCTGGGTCCGCGAGCAAGGTTGCCCTGAACTGGGGGTT
GGGGGGAGCGCAGCAAAATGGCGGCTGTTCCCGAGTCTTGAATGGAAGACGCTTGTGAGGCGGGCTGTGA
GGTCGTTGAAACAAGGTGGGGGGCATGGTGGGCGGCAAGAACCCAAGGTCTTGAGCCCTTCGCTAATGCG
GGAAAGCTCTTATTCGGGTGAGATGGGCTGGGCACCATCTGGGGACCCTGACGTGAAGTTTGTCACTGAC
TGGAGAACTCGGTTTGTCGTCTGTTGCGGGGGCGGCAGTTATGGCGGTGCCGTTGGGCAGTGCACCCGTA
CCTTTGGGAGCGCGCGCCCTCGTCGTGTCGTGACGTCACCCGTTCTGTTGGCTTATAATGCAGGGTGGGG
CCACCTGCCGGTAGGTGTGCGGTAGGCTTTTCTCCGTCGCAGGACGCAGGGTTCGGGCCTAGGGTAGGCT
CTCCTGAATCGACAGGCGCCGGACCTCTGGTGAGGGGAGGGATAAGTGAGGCGTCAGTTTCTTTGGTCGG
TTTTATGTACCTATCTTCTTAAGTAGCTGAAGCTCCGGTTTTGAACTATGCGCTCGGGGTTGGCGAGTGT
GTTTTGTGAAGTTTTTTAGGCACCTTTTGAAATGTAATCATTTGGGTCAATATGTAATTTTCAGTGTTAG
ACTTGTAAATTGTCCGCTAAATTCTGGCCGTTTTTGGCTTTTTTGTTAGACAACATGACCGAGTACAAGC
CCACGGTGCGCCTCGCCACCCGCGACGACGTCCCCAGGGCCGTACGCACCCTCGCCGCCGCGTTCGCCGA
CTACCCCGCCACGCGCCACACCGTCGATCCGGACCGCCACATCGAGCGGGTCACCGAGCTGCAAGAACTC
TTCCTCACGCGCGTCGGGCTCGACATCGGCAAGGTGTGGGTCGCGGACGACGGCGCCGCGGTGGCGGTCT
GGACCACGCCGGAGAGCGTCGAAGCGGGGGCGGTGTTCGCCGAGATCGGCCCGCGCATGGCCGAGTTGAG
CGGTTCCCGGCTGGCCGCGCAGCAACAGATGGAGGGCCTCCTGGCGCCGCACCGGCCCAAGGAGCCCGCG
TGGTTCCTGGCCACCGTCGGCGTCTCGCCCGACCACCAGGGCAAGGGTCTGGGCAGCGCCGTCGTGCTCC
CCGGAGTGGAGGCCGCCGAGCGCGCCGGGGTGCCCGCCTTCCTGGAGACCTCCGCGCCCCGCAACCTCCC
CTTCTACGAGCGGCTCGGCTTCACCGTCACCGCCGACGTCGAGGTGCCCGAAGGACCGCGCACCTGGTGC
ATGACCCGCAAGCCCGGTGCCTAGGCTAGTATGTAAGCCTAGTCTTAGATAATAAAATCGCTATCCATCG
AAGATGGATGTGTGTTGGTTTTTTGTGTGTGTAACGCTAGGCGCGCCTGGTGTACCGAGAACGATCCTCT
CAGTGCGAGTCTCGACGATCCATATCGTTGCTTGGCAGTCAGCCAGTCGGAATCCAGCTTGGGACCCAGG
AAGTCCAATCGTCAGATATTGTACTCAAGCCTGGTCACGGCAGCGTACCGATCTGTTTAAACCTAGATAT
TGATAGTCTGATCGGTCAACGTATAATCGAGTCCTAGCTTTTGCAAACATCTATCAAGAGACAGGATCAG
CAGGAGGCTTTCGCATGAGTATTCAACATTTCCGTGTCGCCCTTATTCCCTTTTTTGCGGCATTTTGCCT
TCCTGTTTTTGCTCACCCAGAAACGCTGGTGAAAGTAAAAGATGCTGAAGATCAGTTGGGTGCGCGAGTG
GGTTACATCGAACTGGATCTCAACAGCGGTAAGATCCTTGAGAGTTTTCGCCCCGAAGAACGCTTTCCAA
TGATGAGCACTTTTAAAGTTCTGCTATGTGGCGCGGTATTATCCCGTATTGACGCCGGGCAAGAGCAACT
CGGTCGCCGCATACACTATTCTCAGAATGACTTGGTTGAGTATTCACCAGTCACAGAAAAGCATCTTACG
GATGGCATGACAGTAAGAGAATTATGCAGTGCTGCCATAACCATGAGTGATAACACTGCGGCCAACTTAC
TTCTGACAACGATTGGAGGACCGAAGGAGCTAACCGCTTTTTTGCACAACATGGGGGATCATGTAACTCG
CCTTGATCGTTGGGAACCGGAGCTGAATGAAGCCATACCAAACGACGAGCGTGACACCACGATGCCTGTA
GCAATGGCAACAACCTTGCGTAAACTATTAACTGGCGAACTACTTACTCTAGCTTCCCGGCAACAGTTGA
TAGACTGGATGGAGGCGGATAAAGTTGCAGGACCACTTCTGCGCTCGGCCCTTCCGGCTGGCTGGTTTAT
TGCTGATAAATCTGGAGCCGGTGAGCGTGGGTCTCGCGGTATCATTGCAGCACTGGGGCCAGATGGTAAG
CCCTCCCGTATCGTAGTTATCTACACGACGGGGAGTCAGGCAACTATGGATGAACGAAATAGACAGATCG
CTGAGATAGGTGCCTCACTGATTAAGCATTGGTAACCGATTCTAGGTGCATTGGCGCAGAAAAAAATGCC
TGATGCGACGCTGCGCGTCTTATACTCCCACATATGCCAGATTCAGCAACGGATACGGCTTCCCCAACTT
GCCCACTTCCATACGTGTCCTCCTTACCAGAAATTTATCCTTAAGATCGTTTAAACTCGACTCTGGCTCT
ATCGAATCTCCGTCGTTTCGAGCTTACGCGAACAGCCGTGGCGCTCATTTGCTCGTCGGGCATCGAATCT
CGTCAGCTATCGTCAGCTTACCTTTTTGGCAGCGATCGCGGCTCCCGACATCTTGGACCATTAGCTCCAC
AGGTATCTTCTTCCCTCTAGTGGTCATAACAGCAGCTTCAGCTACCTCTCAATTCAAAAAACCCCTCAAG
ACCCGTTTAGAGGCCCCAAGGGGTTATGCTATCAATCGTTGCGTTACACACACAAAAAACCAACACACAT
CCATCTTCGATGGATAGCGATTTTATTATCTAACTGCTGATCGAGTGTAGCCAGATCTAGTAATCAATTA
CGGGGTCATTAGTTCATAGCCCATATATGGAGTTCCGCGTTACATAACTTACGGTAAATGGCCCGCCTGG
CTGACCGCCCAACGACCCCCGCCCATTGACGTCAATAATGACGTATGTTCCCATAGTAACGCCAATAGGG
ACTTTCCATTGACGTCAATGGGTGGAGTATTTACGGTAAACTGCCCACTTGGCAGTACATCAAGTGTATC
ATATGCCAAGTACGCCCCCTATTGACGTCAATGACGGTAAATGGCCCGCCTGGCATTATGCCCAGTACAT
GACCTTATGGGACTTTCCTACTTGGCAGTACATCTACGTATTAGTCATCGCTATTACCATGCTGATGCGG
TTTTGGCAGTACATCAATGGGCGTGGATAGCGGTTTGACTCACGGGGATTTCCAAGTCTCCACCCCATTG
ACGTCAATGGGAGTTTGTTTTGGCACCAAAATCAACGGGACTTTCCAAAATGTCGTAACAACTCCGCCCC
ATTGACGCAAATGGGCGGTAGGCGTGTACGGTGGGAGGTCTATATAAGCAGAGCTGGTTTAGTGAACCGT
CAGATCAGATCTTTGTCGATCCTACCATCCACTCGACACACCCGCCAGCGGCCGC
